>Addgene plasmid #86175 | pICSLUS0002OD | addgene full sequence | sequence record 193593 | Addgene NGS Result
GCCTTTTTACGGTTCCTGCTCGGATCTGTTGGACCGGACAGTAGTCATGGTTGATGGGCTGCCTGTATCG
AGTGGTGATTTTGTGCCGAGCTGCCGGTCGGGGAGCTGTTGGCTGGCTGGTGGCAGGATATATTGTGGTG
TAAACAAATTGACGCTTAGACAACTTAATAACACATTGCGGACGTTTTTAATGTACTGGGGTTGAACACT
CTGTGCCGAATTCGGATCCGGAGCGGAGAATTAAGGGAGTCACGTTATGACCCCCGCCGATGACGCGGGA
CAAGCCGTTTTACGTTTGGAACTGACAGAACCGCAACGTTGAAGGAGCCACTGAGCCGCGGGTTTCTGGA
GTTTAATGAGCTAAGCACATACGTCAGAAACCATTATTGCGCGTTCAAAAGTCGCCTAAGGTCACTATCA
GCTAGCAAATATTTCTTGTCAAAAATGCTCCACTGACGTTCCATAAATTCCCCTCGGTATCCAATTAGAG
TCTCATATTCACTCTCCTATTTTTACAACAATTACCAACAACAACAAACAACAAACAACATTACAATTAC
ATTTACAATTACCATGGTTGAACAAGATGGATTGCACGCAGGTTCTCCGGCCGCTTGGGTGGAGAGGCTA
TTCGGCTATGACTGGGCACAACAGACAATCGGCTGCTCTGATGCCGCCGTGTTCCGGCTGTCAGCGCAGG
GGCGCCCGGTTCTTTTTGTCAAGACCGACCTGTCCGGTGCCCTGAATGAACTGCAGGACGAGGCAGCGCG
GCTATCGTGGCTGGCCACGACGGGCGTTCCTTGCGCAGCTGTGCTCGACGTTGTCACTGAAGCGGGAAGG
GACTGGCTGCTATTGGGCGAAGTGCCGGGGCAGGATCTCCTGTCATCTCACCTTGCTCCTGCCGAGAAAG
TATCCATCATGGCTGATGCAATGCGGCGGCTGCATACGCTTGATCCGGCTACCTGCCCATTCGACCACCA
AGCGAAACATCGCATCGAGCGAGCACGTACTCGGATGGAAGCCGGTCTTGTCGATCAGGATGATCTGGAC
GAAGAGCATCAGGGGCTCGCGCCAGCCGAACTGTTCGCCAGGCTCAAGGCGCGCATGCCCGACGGCGAGG
ATCTCGTCGTGACTCATGGCGATGCCTGCTTGCCGAATATCATGGTGGAAAATGGCCGCTTTTCTGGATT
CATCGACTGTGGCCGGCTGGGTGTGGCGGACCGCTATCAGGACATAGCGTTGGCTACCCGTGATATTGCT
GAAGAGCTTGGCGGCGAATGGGCTGACCGCTTCCTCGTGCTTTACGGTATCGCCGCTCCCGATTCGCAGC
GCATCGCCTTCTATCGCCTTCTTGACGAGTTCTTCTGAGCGGGACTCTGGGGTTCGCTAGAGTCCTGCTT
TAATGAGATATGCGAGACGCCTATGATCGCATGATATTTGCTTTCAATTCTGTTGTGCACGTTGTAAAAA
ACCTGAGCATGTGTAGCTCAGATCCTTACCGCCGGTTTCGGTTCATTCTAATGAATATATCACCCGTTAC
TATCGTATTTTTATGAATAATATTCTCCGTTCAATTTACTGATTGTACCCTACTACTTATATGTACAATA
TTAAAATGAAAACAATATATTGTGCTGAATAGGTTTATAGCGACATCTATGATAGAGCGCCACAATAACA
AACAATTGCGTTTTATTATTACAAATCCAATTTTAAAAAAAGCGGCAGAACCGGTCAAACCTAAAAGACT
GATTACATAAATCTTATTCAAATTTCAAAAGTGCCCCAGGGGCTAGTATCTACGACACACCGAGCGGCGA
ACTAATAACGCTCACTGAAGGGAACTCCGGTTCCCCGCCGGCGCGCATGGGTGAGATTCCTTGAAGTTGA
GTATTGGCCGTCCGCTCTACCGAAAGTTACGGGCACCATTCAACCCGGTCCAGCACGGCGGCCGGGTAAC
CGACTTGCTGCCCCGAGAATTATGCAGCATTTTTTTGGTGTATGTGGGCCCCAAATGAAGTGCAGGTCAA
ACCTTGACAGTGACGACAAATCGTTGGGCGGGTCCAGGGCGAATTTTGCGACAACATGTCGAGGCTCAGC
CGCTGCAAGAATTCAAGCTTGGAGGCTGAGGCTTAATTAAACCTCAGCCGCTACTAGAGGATGCACATGT
GACCGAGGGACACGAAGTGATCCGTTTAAACTATCAGTGTTTGACAGGATATATTGGCGGGTAAACCTAA
GAGAAAAGAGCGTTTATTAGAATAATCGGATATTTAAAAGGGCGTGAAAAGGTTTATCCGTTCGTCCATT
TGTATGTGCATGCCAACCACAGGGTTCCCCTCGGGAGTCAGCCGTGCGGCTGCATGAAATCCTGGCCGGT
TTGTCTGATGCCAAGCTGGCGGCCTGGCCGGCCAGCTTGGCCGCTGAAGAAACCGAGCGCCGCCGTCTAA
AAAGGTGATGTGTATTTGAGTAAAACAGCTTGCGTCATGCGGTCGCTGCGTATATGATGCGATGAGTAAA
TAAACAAATACGCAAGGGGAACGCATGAAGGTTATCGCTGTACTTAACCAGAAAGGCGGGTCAGGCAAGA
CGACCATCGCAACCCATCTAGCCCGCGCCCTGCAACTCGCCGGGGCCGATGTTCTGTTAGTCGATTCCGA
TCCCCAGGGCAGTGCCCGCGATTGGGCGGCCGTGCGGGAAGATCAACCGCTAACCGTTGTCGGCATCGAC
CGCCCGACGATTGACCGCGACGTGAAGGCCATCGGCCGGCGCGACTTCGTAGTGATCGACGGAGCGCCCC
AGGCGGCGGACTTGGCTGTGTCCGCGATCAAGGCAGCCGACTTCGTGCTGATTCCGGTGCAGCCAAGCCC
TTACGACATATGGGCCACCGCCGACCTGGTGGAGCTGGTTAAGCAGCGCATTGAGGTCACGGATGGAAGG
CTACAAGCGGCCTTTGTCGTGTCGCGGGCGATCAAAGGCACGCGCATCGGCGGTGAGGTTGCCGAGGCGC
TGGCCGGGTACGAGCTGCCCATTCTTGAGTCCCGTATCACGCAGCGCGTGAGCTACCCAGGCACTGCCGC
CGCCGGCACAACCGTTCTTGAATCAGAACCCGAGGGCGACGCTGCCCGCGAGGTCCAGGCGCTGGCCGCT
GAAATTAAATCAAAACTCATTTGAGTTAATGAGGTAAAGAGAAAATGAGCAAAAGCACAAACACGCTAAG
TGCCGGCCGTCCGAGCGCACGCAGCAGCAAGGCTGCAACGTTGGCCAGCCTGGCAGACACGCCAGCCATG
AAGCGGGTCAACTTTCAGTTGCCGGCGGAGGATCACACCAAGCTGAAGATGTACGCGGTACGCCAAGGCA
AGACCATTACCGAGCTGCTATCTGAATACATCGCGCAGCTACCAGAGTAAATGAGCAAATGAATAAATGA
GTAGATGAATTTTAGCGGCTAAAGGAGGCGGCATGGAAAATCAAGAACAACCAGGCACCGACGCCGTGGA
ATGCCCCATGTGTGGAGGAACGGGCGGTTGGCCAGGCGTAAGCGGCTGGGTTGTCTGCCGGCCCTGCAAT
GGCACTGGAACCCCCAAGCCCGAGGAATCGGCGTGAGCGGTCGCAAACCATCCGGCCCGGTACAAATCGG
CGCGGCGCTGGGTGATGACCTGGTGGAGAAGTTGAAGGCCGCGCAGGCCGCCCAGCGGCAACGCATCGAG
GCAGAAGCACGCCCCGGTGAATCGTGGCAAGCGGCCGCTGATCGAATCCGCAAAGAATCCCGGCAACCGC
CGGCAGCCGGTGCGTCGTCGATTAGGAAGCCGCCCAAGGGCGACGAGCAACCAGATTTTTTCGTTCCGAT
GCTCTATGACGTGGGCACCCGCGATAGTCGCAGCATCATGGACGTGGCCGTTTTCCGTCTGTCGAAGCGT
GACCGACGAGCTGGCGAGGTGATCCGCTACGAGCTTCCAGACGGGCACGTAGAGGTTTCCGCAGGGCCGG
CCGGCATGGCCAGTGTGTGGGATTACGACCTGGTACTGATGGCGGTTTCCCATCTAACCGAATCCATGAA
CCGATACCGGGAAGGGAAGGGAGACAAGCCCGGCCGCGTGTTCCGTCCACACGTTGCGGACGTACTCAAG
TTCTGCCGGCGAGCCGATGGCGGAAAGCAGAAAGACGACCTGGTAGAAACCTGCATTCGGTTAAACACCA
CGCACGTTGCCATGCAGCGTACGAAGAAGGCCAAGAACGGCCGCCTGGTGACGGTATCCGAGGGTGAAGC
CTTGATTAGCCGCTACAAGATCGTAAAGAGCGAAACCGGGCGGCCGGAGTACATCGAGATCGAGCTAGCT
GATTGGATGTACCGCGAGATCACAGAAGGCAAGAACCCGGACGTGCTGACGGTTCACCCCGATTACTTTT
TGATCGATCCCGGCATCGGCCGTTTTCTCTACCGCCTGGCACGCCGCGCCGCAGGCAAGGCAGAAGCCAG
ATGGTTGTTCAAGACGATCTACGAACGCAGTGGCAGCGCCGGAGAGTTCAAGAAGTTCTGTTTCACCGTG
CGCAAGCTGATCGGGTCAAATGACCTGCCGGAGTACGATTTGAAGGAGGAGGCGGGGCAGGCTGGCCCGA
TCCTAGTCATGCGCTACCGCAACCTGATCGAGGGCGAAGCATCCGCCGGTTCCTAATGTACGGAGCAGAT
GCTAGGGCAAATTGCCCTAGCAGGGGAAAAAGGTCGAAAAAGCTTCTTTCCTGTGGATAGCACGTACATT
GGGAACCCAAAGCCGTACATTGGGAACCGGAACCCGTACATTGGGAACCCAAAGCCGTACATTGGGAACC
GGTCACACATGTAAGTGACTGATATAAAAGAGAAAAAAGGCGATTTTTCCGCCTAAAACTCTTTAAAACT
TATTAAAACTCTTAAAACCCGCCTGGCCTGTGCATAACTGTCTGGCCAGCGCACAGCCGAACAGCTGCAA
AAAGCGCCCACATCAAGGCTCCGAGTGCGCGGAACCCCTATTTGTTTATTTTTCTAAATACATTCAAATA
TGTATCCGCTCATGAGACAATAACCCTGATAAATGCTTCAATAATATTGAAAAAGGAAGAGTATGGCTAA
AATGAGAATATCACCGGAATTGAAAAAACTGATCGAAAAATACCGCTGCGTAAAAGATACGGAAGGAATG
TCTCCTGCTAAGGTATATAAGCTGGTGGGAGAAAATGAAAACCTATATTTAAAAATGACGGACAGCCGGT
ATAAAGGGACCACCTATGATGTGGAACGGGAAAAGGACATGATGCTATGGCTGGAAGGAAAGCTGCCTGT
TCCAAAGGTCCTGCACTTTGAACGGCATGATGGCTGGAGCAATCTGCTCATGAGTGAGGCCGATGGCGTC
CTTTGCTCGGAAGAGTATGAAGATGAACAAAGCCCTGAAAAGATTATCGAGCTGTATGCGGAGTGCATCA
GGCTCTTTCACTCCATCGACATATCGGATTGTCCCTATACGAATAGCTTAGACAGCCGCTTAGCCGAATT
GGATTACTTACTGAATAACGATCTGGCCGATGTGGATTGCGAAAACTGGGAAGAGGACACTCCATTTAAA
GATCCGCGCGAGCTGTATGATTTTTTAAAGACGGAAAAGCCCGAAGAGGAACTTGTCTTTTCCCACGGCG
ACCTGGGAGACAGCAACATCTTTGTGAAAGATGGCAAAGTAAGTGGCTTTATTGATCTTGGGAGAAGCGG
CAGGGCGGACAAGTGGTATGACATTGCCTTCTGCGTCCGGTCGCTCAGGGAGGATATCGGGGAAGAACAG
TATGTCGAGCTATTTTTTGACTTACTGGGGATCAAGCCTGATTGGGAGAAAATAAAATATTATATTTTAC
TGGATGAATTGTTTTAGCTGTCAGACCAAGTTTACTCATATATACTTTAGATTGATTTAAAACTTCATTT
TTAATTTAAAAGGATCTAGGTGAAGATCCTTTTTGATAATCTCATGACCAAAATCCCTTAACGTGAGTTT
TCGTTCCACTGAGCGTCAGACCCCGTAGAAAAGATCAAAGGATCTTCTTGAGATCCTTTTTTTCTGCGCG
TAATCTGCTGCTTGCAAACAAAAAAACCACCGCTACCAGCGGTGGTTTGTTTGCCGGATCAAGAGCTACC
AACTCTTTTTCCGAAGGTAACTGGCTTCAGCAGAGCGCAGATACCAAATACTGTTCTTCTAGTGTAGCCG
TAGTTAGGCCACCACTTCAAGAACTCTGTAGCACCGCCTACATACCTCGCTCTGCTAATCCTGTTACCAG
TGGCTGCTGCCAGTGGCGATAAGTCGTGTCTTACCGGGTTGGACTCAAGACGATAGTTACCGGATAAGGC
GCAGCGGTCGGGCTGAACGGGGGGTTCGTGCACACAGCCCAGCTTGGAGCGAACGACCTACACCGAACTG
AGATACCTACAGCGTGAGCTATGAGAAAGCGCCACGCTTCCCGAAGGGAGAAAGGCGGACAGGTATCCGG
TAAGCGGCAGGGTCGGAACAGGAGAGCGCACGAGGGAGCTTCCAGGGGGAAACGCCTGGTATCTTTATAG
TCCTGTCGGGTTTCGCCACCTCTGACTTGAGCGTCGATTTTTGTGATGCTCGTCAGGGGGGCGGAGCCTA
TGGAAAAACGCCAGCAACGCG
Features (pLannotate 1.2.2; 12 found; start..end, strand, type, name):
    121..145     +  misc_feature   LB T-DNA repeat: left border repeat from nopaline C58 T-DNA
    308..487     +  promoter       NOS promoter: nopaline synthase promoter
    518..572     +  misc_feature   TMV Ω: translational enhancer from the tobacco mosaic virus 5'-leader sequence (Gallie et al., 1988)
    578..1368    +  CDS            NeoR/KanR (fragment): aminoglycoside phosphotransferase from Tn5; aph(3')-II (or nptII); confers resistance to neomycin, kanamycin, and G418 (Geneticin®)
   1395..2100    +  terminator     OCS terminator: octopine synthase terminator
   2212..2236    +  misc_feature   RB T-DNA repeat: right border repeat from nopaline C58 T-DNA
   2545..3174    +  CDS            pVS1 StaA: stability protein from the Pseudomonas plasmid pVS1 (Heeb et al., 2000)
   3603..4676    +  CDS            pVS1 RepA: replication protein from the Pseudomonas plasmid pVS1 (Heeb et al., 2000)
   4742..4936    +  rep_origin     pVS1 oriV: origin of replication for the Pseudomonas plasmid pVS1 (Heeb et al., 2000)
   4998..5102    +  promoter       AmpR promoter: bla
   5103..5897    +  CDS            KanR: aminoglycoside phosphotransferase; aphA-3; confers resistance to kanamycin
   6068..6656    +  rep_origin     ori: high-copy-number ColE1/pMB1/pBR322/pUC origin of replication
