[The description below was written by a language model from this plasmid's Addgene catalogue record and pLannotate feature annotations shown in this document.]
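Description:
pICSLUS0002OD is an empty plant binary vector built on the pICSL4723 backbone and described as a Golden Gate–compatible acceptor for USER cloning. It carries no insert. It is meant to receive a user's expression cassette or assembled parts within its T-DNA for Agrobacterium-mediated delivery into plants. The annotated sequence is 6,671 nt long. Its backbone combines a high-copy ColE1/pUC-type origin for propagation in E. coli with the pVS1 replicon (oriV, the RepA replication protein and the StaA stability protein), which allows stable maintenance in Agrobacterium. Bacterial selection uses a kanamycin resistance gene of the aphA-3 type, expressed from the bla (AmpR) promoter.

The T-DNA is bounded by nopaline C58-type left and right border repeats. Next to the left border sits a plant selectable marker cassette: the nopaline synthase (NOS) promoter, the tobacco mosaic virus Ω leader acting as a translational enhancer, the Tn5 nptII (NeoR/KanR) coding sequence and the octopine synthase (OCS) terminator. This cassette lets transformed plant tissue be selected on kanamycin-class aminoglycosides. The automated annotation labels nptII as a fragment, although it spans nearly the full expected length of the gene.

The feature table does not annotate the USER or Golden Gate cloning site itself. The only unannotated stretch inside the T-DNA that could hold it is the short interval between the OCS terminator and the right border, but the record does not confirm this location. It also gives no details of the overhangs or restriction and nicking sites involved.
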