Addgene plasmid #86175: pICSLUS0002OD
Purpose: (Empty Backbone) GG compatible USER cloning
Depositing lab: Mark Youles. Depositing organization: Sainsbury Laboratory, Norwich.
Backbone
  Vector backbone: pICSL4723
  Vector type: Plant Expression
  Selectable markers: NPTII
Growth in bacteria
  Bacterial resistance: Kanamycin, 50 μg/mL
  Growth temperature: 37°C
  Growth strain: DH5alpha
  Copy number: High Copy
Gene/Insert
  Gene/Insert name: None
Terms and licenses: Academic/Nonprofit Terms; Industry Terms: Not Available to Industry
How to cite: pICSLUS0002OD was a gift from Mark Youles (Addgene plasmid # 86175 ; http://n2t.net/addgene:86175 ; RRID:Addgene_86175)
